>Addgene plasmid #121026 | U24m | addgene full sequence | sequence record 238071 | Addgene NGS Result
ACCTATAAAAATAGGCGTATCACGAGGCAGAATTTCAGATAAAAAAAATCCTTAGCTTTCGCTAAGGATG
ATTTCTGGAATTCGCGGCCGCTTCTAGAGACTAGTGGGTCTCATACTAGCTGTCACCGGATGTGCTTTCC
GGTCTGATGAGTCCGTGAGGACGAAACAGCCTCTACAAATAATTTTGTTTAAGGGCCCAAGTTCACTTAA
AAAGGAGATCAACAATGAAAGCAATTTTCGTACTGAAACATCTTAATCATGCTAAGGAGGTTTTCTAATG
AGAGACCTACTAGTAGCGGCCGCTGCAGGCTTCCTCGCTCACTGACTCGCTGCGCTCGGTCGTTCGGCTG
CGGCGAGCGGTATCAGCTCACTCAAAGGCGGTAATACGGTTATCCACAGAATCAGGGGATAACGCAGGAA
AGAACATGTGAGCAAAAGGCCAGCAAAAGGCCAGGAACCGTAAAAAGGCCGCGTTGCTGGCGTTTTTCCA
CAGGCTCCGCCCCCCTGACGAGCATCACAAAAATCGACGCTCAAGTCAGAGGTGGCGAAACCCGACAGGA
CTATAAAGATACCAGGCGTTTCCCCCTGGAAGCTCCCTCGTGCGCTCTCCTGTTCCGACCCTGCCGCTTA
CCGGATACCTGTCCGCCTTTCTCCCTTCGGGAAGCGTGGCGCTTTCTCATAGCTCACGCTGTAGGTATCT
CAGTTCGGTGTAGGTCGTTCGCTCCAAGCTGGGCTGTGTGCACGAACCCCCCGTTCAGCCCGACCGCTGC
GCCTTATCCGGTAACTATCGTCTTGAGTCCAACCCGGTAAGACACGACTTATCGCCACTGGCAGCAGCCA
CTGGTAACAGGATTAGCAGAGCGAGGTATGTAGGCGGTGCTACAGAGTTCTTGAAGTGGTGGCCTAACTA
CGGCTACACTAGAAGAACAGTATTTGGTATCTGCGCTCTGCTGAAGCCAGTTACCTTCGGAAAAAGAGTT
GGTAGCTCTTGATCCGGCAAACAAACCACCGCTGGTAGCGGTGGTTTTTTTGTTTGCAAGCAGCAGATTA
CGCGCAGAAAAAAAGGATCTCAAGAAGATCCTTTGATCTTTTCTACGGGGTCTGACGCTCAGTGGAACGA
AAACTCACGTTAAGGGATTTTGGTCATGAGATTATCAAAAAGGATCTTCACCTAGATCCTTTTAAATTAA
AAATGAAGTTTTAAATCAATCTAAAGTATATATGAGTAAACTTGGTCTGACAGTTACCAATGCTTAATCA
GTGAGGCACCTATCTCAGCGATCTGTCTATTTCGTTCATCCATAGTTGCCTGACTCCCCGTCGTGTAGAT
AACTACGATACGGGAGGGCTTACCATCTGGCCCCAGTGCTGCAATGATACCGCGCGACCCACGCTCACCG
GCTCCAGATTTATCAGCAATAAACCAGCCAGCCGGAAGGGCCGAGCGCAGAAGTGGTCCTGCAACTTTAT
CCGCCTCCATCCAGTCTATTAATTGTTGCCGGGAAGCTAGAGTAAGTAGTTCGCCAGTTAATAGTTTGCG
CAACGTTGTTGCCATTGCTACAGGCATCGTGGTGTCACGCTCGTCGTTTGGTATGGCTTCATTCAGCTCC
GGTTCCCAACGATCAAGGCGAGTTACATGATCCCCCATGTTGTGCAAAAAAGCGGTTAGCTCCTTCGGTC
CTCCGATCGTTGTCAGAAGTAAGTTGGCCGCAGTGTTATCACTCATGGTTATGGCAGCACTGCATAATTC
TCTTACTGTCATGCCATCCGTAAGATGCTTTTCTGTGACTGGTGAGTACTCAACCAAGTCATTCTGAGAA
TAGTGTATGCGGCGACCGAGTTGCTCTTGCCCGGCGTCAATACGGGATAATACCGCGCCACATAGCAGAA
CTTTAAAAGTGCTCATCATTGGAAAACGTTCTTCGGGGCGAAAACTCTCAAGGATCTTACCGCTGTTGAG
ATCCAGTTCGATGTAACCCACTCGTGCACCCAACTGATCTTCAGCATCTTTTACTTTCACCAGCGTTTCT
GGGTGAGCAAAAACAGGAAGGCAAAATGCCGCAAAAAAGGGAATAAGGGCGACACGGAAATGTTGAATAC
TCATACTCTTCCTTTTTCAATATTATTGAAGCATTTATCAGGGTTATTGTCTCATGAGCGGATACATATT
TGAATGTATTTAGAAAAATAAACAAATAGGGGTTCCGCGCACATTTCCCCGAAAAGTGCCACCTGACGTC
TAAGAAACCATTATTATCATGACATTA
Features (pLannotate 1.2.2; 7 found; start..end, strand, type, name):
     32..75      -  terminator     bacterial terminator: putative bacterial transcription terminator
     78..99      +  misc_feature   BioBrick prefix: BioBrick prefix for parts that do not start with "ATG"
    120..169     +  misc_RNA       sTRSV HHRz: hammerhead ribozyme from the tobacco ringspot virus satellite RNA (Khvorova et al., 2003)
    288..308     +  misc_feature   BioBrick suffix: universal suffix for all parts
    485..1073    -  rep_origin     ori: high-copy-number ColE1/pMB1/pBR322/pUC origin of replication
   1244..2104    -  CDS            AmpR: β-lactamase; bla; confers resistance to ampicillin, carbenicillin, and related antibiotics
   2105..2209    -  promoter       AmpR promoter: bla
