[The description below was written by a language model from this plasmid's Addgene catalogue record and pLannotate feature annotations shown in this document.]
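Description:
U24m is a small, high-copy synthetic-biology part plasmid built on the DVA backbone (about 2.1 kb without insert; the sequenced record is 2,267 nt) and intended for propagation in E. coli. It replicates from a ColE1/pUC-type origin and is selected with ampicillin through a β-lactamase gene driven by its native bla promoter. The feature table also shows a putative bacterial transcription terminator just upstream of the cloning region. BioBrick prefix and suffix sequences flank the insert, reflecting the standardized architecture of the destination vector.

The payload is a 167 bp synthetic element, RiboJ + BCD2, stored as a "BC" position part for MoClo Golden Gate assembly, so it is meant to slot between a promoter part and a coding-sequence part when building a transcription unit. RiboJ is a self-cleaving insulator based on the hammerhead ribozyme of the tobacco ringspot virus satellite RNA, which is annotated in the table. It cuts off the promoter-derived 5′ leader so that the downstream mRNA has a defined end regardless of which promoter is used. BCD2 is a bicistronic design ribosome binding site, in which translation of a short leader cistron is coupled to initiation on the gene of interest. This reduces the influence of the coding sequence on translation initiation, and this variant is described as giving low expression. BCD2 itself is not separately annotated in the automated feature list, but presumably occupies the region between the ribozyme and the suffix.

The plasmid carries no promoter or coding sequence for a payload gene and serves purely as a reusable regulatory part for context-independent tuning of bacterial gene expression. The depositor notes that it recombines readily with other BCD sequences, which matters when several such parts are combined.
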