Addgene plasmid #121026: U24m
Purpose: MoClo golden gate assembly BC part for RiboJ-BCD2 (low expression bi-cistronic RBS, engineered for context-independence, prefixed by self-cleaving RiboJ; see https://doi.org/10.1038/nmeth.2404).
Depositing lab: Richard Murray.
Backbone
  Vector backbone: DVA
  Backbone size w/o insert (bp): 2100
  Vector type: Synthetic Biology
Growth in bacteria
  Bacterial resistance: Ampicillin, 100 μg/mL
  Growth temperature: 37°C
  Growth strain: JM109
  Copy number: High Copy
Gene/Insert
  Gene/Insert name: RiboJ + BCD2
  Species: Synthetic
  Insert size (bp): 167
  Cloning method: Gibson Cloning
  Sequencing primers: 5′ AAATAGGCGTATCACGAGGCA; 3′ TTACCGCCTTTGAGTGAGCTG
Terms and licenses: Academic/Nonprofit Terms; Industry Terms: Not Available to Industry
Depositor comments: Recombines readily with other BCD sequences Please see Supplemental Documents for annotated Genbank file.
How to cite: U24m was a gift from Richard Murray (Addgene plasmid # 121026 ; http://n2t.net/addgene:121026 ; RRID:Addgene_121026)
