>Addgene plasmid #121026 | U24m | depositor partial sequence | sequence record 230106 | insert sequence
TACTAGCTGTCACCGGATGTGCTTTCCGGTCTGATGAGTCCGTGAGGACGAAACAGCCTCTACAAATAAT
TTTGTTTAAGGGCCCAAGTTCACTTAAAAAGGAGATCAACAATGAAAGCAATTTTCGTACTGAAACATCT
TAATCATGCTAAGGAGGTTTTCTAATG
